Addgene plasmid #128873: pEGFPC1-Sclt1
Purpose: For mammalian expression of mouse Sclt1
Depositing lab: Aimin Liu. Depositing organization: Pennsylvania State University. Publication: C2cd3 is critical for centriolar distal appendage assembly and ciliary vesicle docking in mammals. Ye X, Zeng H, Ning G, Reiter JF, Liu A. Proc Natl Acad Sci U S A. 2014 Feb 11;111(6):2164-9. doi: 10.1073/pnas.1318737111. Epub 2014 Jan 27. PubMed 24469809.
Backbone
  Vector backbone: pEGFP-C1
  Vector type: Mammalian Expression
Growth in bacteria
  Bacterial resistance: Kanamycin, 50 μg/mL
  Growth temperature: 37°C
  Growth strain: DH5alpha
  Copy number: High Copy
Gene/Insert
  Gene/Insert name: Sclt1
  Species: M. musculus (mouse)
  Entrez Gene: Sclt1 (a.k.a. FLJ30655, 2610207F23Rik, 4931421F20Rik)
  Tag / fusion protein: EGFP (N terminal on insert)
  Cloning method: Restriction Enzyme; 5′ cloning site SalI (unknown if destroyed); 3′ cloning site SalI (unknown if destroyed)
Terms and licenses: Academic/Nonprofit Terms; Industry Terms: Not Available to Industry
How to cite: pEGFPC1-Sclt1 was a gift from Aimin Liu (Addgene plasmid # 128873 ; http://n2t.net/addgene:128873 ; RRID:Addgene_128873)
