[The description below was written by a language model from this plasmid's Addgene catalogue record and pLannotate feature annotations shown in this document.]
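Description:
pEGFPC1-Sclt1 is a mammalian expression plasmid built on the pEGFP-C1 backbone that produces mouse Sclt1 fused at its N terminus to EGFP. The sequenced record is 6,801 nt. It is maintained in E. coli at high copy through a ColE1/pUC-type origin and selected with kanamycin. The single NeoR/KanR gene (Tn5 aminoglycoside phosphotransferase) sits behind tandem bacterial (bla-type) and SV40 enhancer/early promoters and is terminated by the HSV TK polyadenylation signal. This arrangement lets the same marker confer kanamycin resistance in bacteria and G418 resistance in transfected mammalian cells. An f1 origin is also present, which permits single-stranded DNA production. The short annotated fragments of ble, SV40 large T antigen and the bGH poly(A) signal appear to be backbone remnants or partial matches rather than functional elements.

The expression cassette is driven by the human CMV immediate early enhancer and promoter, which span the numbering junction of the circular sequence. EGFP is followed by a fragment of the multiple cloning site, then the Sclt1 coding sequence of about 2.1 kb, a second cloning-site fragment and the SV40 polyadenylation signal. The insert was cloned using SalI at both ends, and the record does not say whether those sites remain intact. Sclt1 is annotated as an adapter protein that links the sodium channel SCN10A to clathrin. The associated publication concerns centriolar distal appendage assembly and ciliary vesicle docking in mammals. The construct is therefore suited to fluorescence-based detection and localisation of Sclt1 in transfected mammalian cells, although the stated purpose is simply mammalian expression of the mouse protein.
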