Features (pLannotate 1.2.2; 16 found; start..end, strand, type, name):
      1..204     +  promoter       CMV promoter: human cytomegalovirus (CMV) immediate early promoter
    249..965     +  CDS            EGFP: EGFP is a basic (constitutively fluorescent) green fluorescent protein published in 1996, derived from Aequorea victoria. It is reported to be a rapidly-maturing weak dimer with moderate acid sensitivity.
    966..1011    +  misc_feature   MCS (fragment): multiple cloning site
   1011..3071    +  CDS            Sclt1: SCLT1_MOUSE - Also known as Sap1. Experimental evidence at protein level: Swiss-Prot protein existence level 1. Adapter protein that links SCN10A to clathrin. Regulates SCN10A channel activity, possibly by promoting channel internalization (By similarity). From Mus musculus (Mouse).
   3074..3101    +  misc_feature   MCS (fragment): multiple cloning site
   3118..3202    +  CDS            large T antigen (fragment): large T antigen from SV40 (simian virus 40)
   3225..3346    +  polyA_signal   SV40 poly(A) signal: SV40 polyadenylation signal
   3380..3808    -  rep_origin     f1 ori (sequence partly withheld): f1 bacteriophage origin of replication; arrow indicates direction of (+) strand synthesis
   3835..3939    +  promoter       AmpR promoter: bla
   3941..4298    +  promoter       SV40 promoter: SV40 enhancer and early promoter
   4333..5127    +  CDS            NeoR/KanR: aminoglycoside phosphotransferase from Tn5; aph(3')-II (or nptII); confers resistance to neomycin, kanamycin, and G418 (Geneticin®)
   5148..5300    +  CDS            ble (fragment): BLE_KLEPN - Experimental evidence at protein level: Swiss-Prot protein existence level 1. Binding protein with a strong affinity to the bleomycin family of antibiotics. Binds to CL990; an antimitotic-antibiotic compound. From Klebsiella pneumoniae.
   5359..5406    +  polyA_signal   HSV TK poly(A) signal: herpes simplex virus thymidine kinase polyadenylation signal (Cole and Stacy, 1985)
   5497..5513    -  polyA_signal   bGH poly(A) signal (fragment): bovine growth hormone polyadenylation signal
   5735..6323    +  rep_origin     ori: high-copy-number ColE1/pMB1/pBR322/pUC origin of replication
   6498..6801    +  enhancer       CMV enhancer: human cytomegalovirus immediate early enhancer
>Addgene plasmid #128873 | pEGFPC1-Sclt1 | addgene full sequence | sequence record 252102 | Addgene NGS Result
GTGATGCGGTTTTGGCAGTACATCAATGGGCGTGGATAGCGGTTTGACTCACGGGGATTTCCAAGTCTCC
ACCCCATTGACGTCAATGGGAGTTTGTTTTGGCACCAAAATCAACGGGACTTTCCAAAATGTCGTAACAA
CTCCGCCCCATTGACGCAAATGGGCGGTAGGCGTGTACGGTGGGAGGTCTATATAAGCAGAGCTGGTTTA
GTGAACCGTCAGATCCGCTAGCGCTACCGGTCGCCACCATGGTGAGCAAGGGCGAGGAGCTGTTCACCGG
GGTGGTGCCCATCCTGGTCGAGCTGGACGGCGACGTAAACGGCCACAAGTTCAGCGTGTCCGGCGAGGGC
GAGGGCGATGCCACCTACGGCAAGCTGACCCTGAAGTTCATCTGCACCACCGGCAAGCTGCCCGTGCCCT
GGCCCACCCTCGTGACCACCCTGACCTACGGCGTGCAGTGCTTCAGCCGCTACCCCGACCACATGAAGCA
GCACGACTTCTTCAAGTCCGCCATGCCCGAAGGCTACGTCCAGGAGCGCACCATCTTCTTCAAGGACGAC
GGCAACTACAAGACCCGCGCCGAGGTGAAGTTCGAGGGCGACACCCTGGTGAACCGCATCGAGCTGAAGG
GCATCGACTTCAAGGAGGACGGCAACATCCTGGGGCACAAGCTGGAGTACAACTACAACAGCCACAACGT
CTATATCATGGCCGACAAGCAGAAGAACGGCATCAAGGTGAACTTCAAGATCCGCCACAACATCGAGGAC
GGCAGCGTGCAGCTCGCCGACCACTACCAGCAGAACACCCCCATCGGCGACGGCCCCGTGCTGCTGCCCG
ACAACCACTACCTGAGCACCCAGTCCGCCCTGAGCAAAGACCCCAACGAGAAGCGCGATCACATGGTCCT
GCTGGAGTTCGTGACCGCCGCCGGGATCACTCTCGGCATGGACGAGCTGTACAAGTCCGGACTCAGATCT
CGAGCTCAAGCTTCGAATTCTGCAGTCGACGCCACAGAAATCGACTTACTGAGAGACCAAAAAGATAAAC
TAAATGATATTCTTAGGCAGCATCAAATCGAACATATTTTCAGAGACCCAACTATGCAGAACAGCATGTC
CAAAGGAGGCAGAGGTGACACACTAGTAGACTCAATAAATGAGCAAAGTTCTTTACCTCCTCTCATTGCT
GAGTATGAGAAACATCTGGAAGAGCTAAACAGGCAGCTGACCTATTACCAGAAGCACATGGGTGAGATGA
AACTACAACTTGAAACTGTCATCACAGAAAATGAAAGGTTGCACAGTAAATTAAAAGATGCTGTTGAAAA
GCAATTGGAAGCCCTTCCCTTTGGCACAGGGATAGGAAATGACATCTGTGCAGATGATGAGACCGTGAGG
ATCCTTCAAGAACAATTGCAACTAGCCAATCAAGAGAAAACTTGGGCTCTGGAACTCTGGCAGACTGCTT
CTCAGGAGTTGCAAAGTGTACAGAAACTCTATCAGGAGCATATGACTGAAGCCCAGATTCATGAATTTGA
AAACCGAAAGCAAAAAGATCAGCTGAACAATTTTCAACAACTAACCAAGAAACTCCATGTTGCTAATGAG
AACATAGAAATGACTAACCACCACTTCCTGAAAACAGTAACTGAACAAAACATGGAGATTGAGAAACTTC
GAAAACATCTTAGGCAAGCCAGATTAGATCTGAGAGTTGCAGTATCGAAAGTGGAAGAGTTAACTAAAGT
GACTGAAGGTCTTCAAGAGCAGATGCTGAAGAAGGAGGAAGATATTATGTCTGCACAAGGAAAAGAAGAA
GCGTCGGATAGACGAGTACAGCAGTTACAATCTAGTATAAAACAGTTAGAGTCAAGATTGTGTGTAGCAA
TTGAAGAAGCCGATGTACTAAAAACAGGGAAATCAAATTTGGAAAAGCAAATCAAAGAACTACAAGCAAA
ATGTAGTGAATCAGAAAATGAGAAATATGAGGCTATTTCAAGAGCCAGAGATAGCATGCAGCTCTTAGAA
GAAGCTAACATTAAACAAAATCAGATTCTCCTTGAAGAGAAACAAAAAGAGGTTGACAGAGAAAAAATGA
AGAAAACAATGTCTCAGCTTATACAAGATGCAGCTATCAAAGCAAGGAAAGAGGTTGAAAGCACAAAAAA
ACAATATGAAATTCTGATTTCACAATTAAAGGAAGAACTCTCAACCCTTCAAATGGACTGTGATGAAAAG
CAAGGTCAAATTGATCGAGCCATTAGAGGGAAAAGAGCCGTGGAAGAAGAACTGGAGAAGATTTACCGTG
AAGGCAAACAGGATGAAAGTGATTACAGAAAATTGGAAGAAATGCATCAAAGATGTCTTGCTGCAGAACG
TTCAAAAGATGATCTTCAGCTAAGACTCAAGAGTGCAGAAAATAGAATAAAACAACTTGAAATTAATTCC
TCAGAAGAGATGTCACGTTCCCATGAAATGATCCAGAAACTTCAAACTGTATTGGAGTCAGAGAGGGAGA
ACTGTGGCTTTGTCAGCGAGCAGAGGCTGAAGCTTCAGCAGGAAAACGAGCAACTACAGAAGGAGACCGA
GGATCTCAGAAAAGTTGCTCTGGAGGCCCAAAAAAAAGCAAAATTAAAGGTCAGTACAATGGAGCATCAG
TTCTCAATTAAGGAGCATGGGTTTGAAGTTCAGCTGAGAGAAATGGAGGACAGTAATCGGAATTCCATTG
TTGAACTGAGGCATCTTTTGGCAGCTCAACAAAAGACAGCCAATAGGTGGAAAGAAGAAACCAAGAAACT
TACTGAAAGTGCAGAAATGAGGATCAGCAGTCTAAAGAGTGAGCTGAGCCGACAGAAGCTTCATACCCAG
GAGCTACTTTCTCAACTGGAAATGGCAAATGAAAAGGTGGCTGAGAATGAAAAGTTAATTCTGGAACATC
AAGAAAAAGCAAACAGACTTCAAAGGCGTCTAAGTCAGGCAGAAGAGAGAGCTGCTTCAGCGTCCCAGCA
GCTCAGTGTGATTACAGTGCAGAGAAGAAAAGCAGCTTCCATGATGAATCTGGAAAATATTTAAGTCGAC
GGTACCGCGGGCCCGGGATCCACCGGATCTAGATAACTGATCATAATCAGCCATACCACATTTGTAGAGG
TTTTACTTGCTTTAAAAAACCTCCCACACCTCCCCCTGAACCTGAAACATAAAATGAATGCAATTGTTGT
TGTTAACTTGTTTATTGCAGCTTATAATGGTTACAAATAAAGCAATAGCATCACAAATTTCACAAATAAA
GCATTTTTTTCACTGCATTCTAGTTGTGGTTTGTCCAAACTCATCAATGTATCTTAACGCGTAAATTGTA
AGCGTTAATATTTTGTTAAAATTCGCGTTAAATTTTTGTTAAATCAGCTCATTTTTTAACCAATAGGCCG
AAATCGGCAAAATCCCTTATAAATCAAAAGAATAGACCGAGATAGGGT
[37 nt withheld, positions 3479-3515]
AAAGAACGTGGACTCCAACGTCAAAGG
[49 nt withheld, positions 3543-3591]
T
[91 nt withheld, positions 3593-3683]
G
[124 nt withheld, positions 3685-3808]
CAGGTGGCACTTTTCGGGGAAATGTGCGCGGAACCCCTATTTGTTTATTTTTCTAAATACATTCAAATAT
GTATCCGCTCATGAGACAATAACCCTGATAAATGCTTCAATAATATTGAAAAAGGAAGAGTCCTGAGGCG
GAAAGAACCAGCTGTGGAATGTGTGTCAGTTAGGGTGTGGAAAGTCCCCAGGCTCCCCAGCAGGCAGAAG
TATGCAAAGCATGCATCTCAATTAGTCAGCAACCAGGTGTGGAAAGTCCCCAGGCTCCCCAGCAGGCAGA
AGTATGCAAAGCATGCATCTCAATTAGTCAGCAACCATAGTCCCGCCCCTAACTCCGCCCATCCCGCCCC
TAACTCCGCCCAGTTCCGCCCATTCTCCGCCCCATGGCTGACTAATTTTTTTTATTTATGCAGAGGCCGA
GGCCGCCTCGGCCTCTGAGCTATTCCAGAAGTAGTGAGGAGGCTTTTTTGGAGGCCTAGGCTTTTGCAAA
GATCGATCAAGAGACAGGATGAGGATCGTTTCGCATGATTGAACAAGATGGATTGCACGCAGGTTCTCCG
GCCGCTTGGGTGGAGAGGCTATTCGGCTATGACTGGGCACAACAGACAATCGGCTGCTCTGATGCCGCCG
TGTTCCGGCTGTCAGCGCAGGGGCGCCCGGTTCTTTTTGTCAAGACCGACCTGTCCGGTGCCCTGAATGA
ACTGCAAGACGAGGCAGCGCGGCTATCGTGGCTGGCCACGACGGGCGTTCCTTGCGCAGCTGTGCTCGAC
GTTGTCACTGAAGCGGGAAGGGACTGGCTGCTATTGGGCGAAGTGCCGGGGCAGGATCTCCTGTCATCTC
ACCTTGCTCCTGCCGAGAAAGTATCCATCATGGCTGATGCAATGCGGCGGCTGCATACGCTTGATCCGGC
TACCTGCCCATTCGACCACCAAGCGAAACATCGCATCGAGCGAGCACGTACTCGGATGGAAGCCGGTCTT
GTCGATCAGGATGATCTGGACGAAGAGCATCAGGGGCTCGCGCCAGCCGAACTGTTCGCCAGGCTCAAGG
CGAGCATGCCCGACGGCGAGGATCTCGTCGTGACCCATGGCGATGCCTGCTTGCCGAATATCATGGTGGA
AAATGGCCGCTTTTCTGGATTCATCGACTGTGGCCGGCTGGGTGTGGCGGACCGCTATCAGGACATAGCG
TTGGCTACCCGTGATATTGCTGAAGAGCTTGGCGGCGAATGGGCTGACCGCTTCCTCGTGCTTTACGGTA
TCGCCGCTCCCGATTCGCAGCGCATCGCCTTCTATCGCCTTCTTGACGAGTTCTTCTGAGCGGGACTCTG
GGGTTCGAAATGACCGACCAAGCGACGCCCAACCTGCCATCACGAGATTTCGATTCCACCGCCGCCTTCT
ATGAAAGGTTGGGCTTCGGAATCGTTTTCCGGGACGCCGGCTGGATGATCCTCCAGCGCGGGGATCTCAT
GCTGGAGTTCTTCGCCCACCCTAGGGGGAGGCTAACTGAAACACGGAAGGAGACAATACCGGAAGGAACC
CGCGCTATGACGGCAATAAAAAGACAGAATAAAACGCACGGTGTTGGGTCGTTTGTTCATAAACGCGGGG
TTCGGTCCCAGGGCTGGCACTCTGTCGATACCCCACCGAGACCCCATTGGGGCCAATACGCCCGCGTTTC
TTCCTTTTCCCCACCCCACCCCCCAAGTTCGGGTGAAGGCCCAGGGCTCGCAGCCAACGTCGGGGCGGCA
GGCCCTGCCATAGCCTCAGGTTACTCATATATACTTTAGATTGATTTAAAACTTCATTTTTAATTTAAAA
GGATCTAGGTGAAGATCCTTTTTGATAATCTCATGACCAAAATCCCTTAACGTGAGTTTTCGTTCCACTG
AGCGTCAGACCCCGTAGAAAAGATCAAAGGATCTTCTTGAGATCCTTTTTTTCTGCGCGTAATCTGCTGC
TTGCAAACAAAAAAACCACCGCTACCAGCGGTGGTTTGTTTGCCGGATCAAGAGCTACCAACTCTTTTTC
CGAAGGTAACTGGCTTCAGCAGAGCGCAGATACCAAATACTGTTCTTCTAGTGTAGCCGTAGTTAGGCCA
CCACTTCAAGAACTCTGTAGCACCGCCTACATACCTCGCTCTGCTAATCCTGTTACCAGTGGCTGCTGCC
AGTGGCGATAAGTCGTGTCTTACCGGGTTGGACTCAAGACGATAGTTACCGGATAAGGCGCAGCGGTCGG
GCTGAACGGGGGGTTCGTGCACACAGCCCAGCTTGGAGCGAACGACCTACACCGAACTGAGATACCTACA
GCGTGAGCTATGAGAAAGCGCCACGCTTCCCGAAGGGAGAAAGGCGGACAGGTATCCGGTAAGCGGCAGG
GTCGGAACAGGAGAGCGCACGAGGGAGCTTCCAGGGGGAAACGCCTGGTATCTTTATAGTCCTGTCGGGT
TTCGCCACCTCTGACTTGAGCGTCGATTTTTGTGATGCTCGTCAGGGGGGCGGAGCCTATGGAAAAACGC
CAGCAACGCGGCCTTTTTACGGTTCCTGGCCTTTTGCTGGCCTTTTGCTCACATGTTCTTTCCTGCGTTA
TCCCCTGATTCTGTGGATAACCGTATTACCGCCATGCATTAGTTATTAATAGTAATCAATTACGGGGTCA
TTAGTTCATAGCCCATATATGGAGTTCCGCGTTACATAACTTACGGTAAATGGCCCGCCTGGCTGACCGC
CCAACGACCCCCGCCCATTGACGTCAATAATGACGTATGTTCCCATAGTAACGCCAATAGGGACTTTCCA
TTGACGTCAATGGGTGGAGTATTTACGGTAAACTGCCCACTTGGCAGTACATCAAGTGTATCATATGCCA
AGTACGCCCCCTATTGACGTCAATGACGGTAAATGGCCCGCCTGGCATTATGCCCAGTACATGACCTTAT
GGGACTTTCCTACTTGGCAGTACATCTACGTATTAGTCATCGCTATTACCATG
