>Addgene plasmid #128873 | pEGFPC1-Sclt1 | depositor partial sequence | sequence record 247163 | insert sequence
GCCACAGAAATCGACTTACTGAGAGACCAAAAAGATAAACTAAATGATATTCTTAGGCAGCATCAAATCG
AACATATTTTCAGAGACCCAACTATGCAGAACAGCATGTCCAAAGGAGGCAGAGGTGACACACTAGTAGA
CTCAATAAATGAGCAAAGTTCTTTACCTCCTCTCATTGCTGAGTATGAGAAACATCTGGAAGAGCTAAAC
AGGCAGCTGACCTATTACCAGAAGCACATGGGTGAGATGAAACTACAACTTGAAACTGTCATCACAGAAA
ATGAAAGGTTGCACAGTAAATTAAAAGATGCTGTTGAAAAGCAATTGGAAGCCCTTCCCTTTGGCACAGG
GATAGGAAATGACATCTGTGCAGATGATGAGACCGTGAGGATCCTTCAAGAACAATTGCAACTAGCCAAT
CAAGAGAAAACTTGGGCTCTGGAACTCTGGCAGACTGCTTCTCAGGAGTTGCAAAGTGTACAGAAACTCT
ATCAGGAGCATATGACTGAAGCCCAGATTCATGAATTTGAAAACCGAAAGCAAAAAGATCAGCTGAACAA
TTTTCAACAACTAACCAAGAAACTCCATGTTGCTAATGAGAACATAGAAATGACTAACCACCACTTCCTG
AAAACAGTAACTGAACAAAACATGGAGATTGAGAAACTTCGAAAACATCTTAGGCAAGCCAGATTAGATC
TGAGAGTTGCAGTATCGAAAGTGGAAGAGTTAACTAAAGTGACTGAAGGTCTTCAAGAGCAGATGCTGAA
GAAGGAGGAAGATATTATGTCTGCACAAGGAAAAGAAGAAGCGTCGGATAGACGAGTACAGCAGTTACAA
TCTAGTATAAAACAGTTAGAGTCAAGATTGTGTGTAGCAATTGAAGAAGCCGATGTACTAAAAACAGGGA
AATCAAATTTGGAAAAGCAAATCAAAGAACTACAAGCAAAATGTAGTGAATCAGAAAATGAGAAATATGA
GGCTATTTCAAGAGCCAGAGATAGCATGCAGCTCTTAGAAGAAGCTAACATTAAACAAAATCAGATTCTC
CTTGAAGAGAAACAAAAAGAGGTTGACAGAGAAAAAATGAAGAAAACAATGTCTCAGCTTATACAAGATG
CAGCTATCAAAGCAAGGAAAGAGGTTGAAAGCACAAAAAAACAATATGAAATTCTGATTTCACAATTAAA
GGAAGAACTCTCAACCCTTCAAATGGACTGTGATGAAAAGCAAGGTCAAATTGATCGAGCCATTAGAGGG
AAAAGAGCCGTGGAAGAAGAACTGGAGAAGATTTACCGTGAAGGCAAACAGGATGAAAGTGATTACAGAA
AATTGGAAGAAATGCATCAAAGATGTCTTGCTGCAGAACGTTCAAAAGATGATCTTCAGCTAAGACTCAA
GAGTGCAGAAAATAGAATAAAACAACTTGAAATTAATTCCTCAGAAGAGATGTCACGTTCCCATGAAATG
ATCCAGAAACTTCAAACTGTATTGGAGTCAGAGAGGGAGAACTGTGGCTTTGTCAGCGAGCAGAGGCTGA
AGCTTCAGCAGGAAAACGAGCAACTACAGAAGGAGACCGAGGATCTCAGAAAAGTTGCTCTGGAGGCCCA
AAAAAAAGCAAAATTAAAGGTCAGTACAATGGAGCATCAGTTCTCAATTAAGGAGCATGGGTTTGAAGTT
CAGCTGAGAGAAATGGAGGACAGTAATCGGAATTCCATTGTTGAACTGAGGCATCTTTTGGCAGCTCAAC
AAAAGACAGCCAATAGGTGGAAAGAAGAAACCAAGAAACTTACTGAAAGTGCAGAAATGAGGATCAGCAG
TCTAAAGAGTGAGCTGAGCCGACAGAAGCTTCATACCCAGGAGCTACTTTCTCAACTGGAAATGGCAAAT
GAAAAGGTGGCTGAGAATGAAAAGTTAATTCTGGAACATCAAGAAAAAGCAAACAGACTTCAAAGGCGTC
TAAGTCAGGCAGAAGAGAGAGCTGCTTCAGCGTCCCAGCAGCTCAGTGTGATTACAGTGCAGAGAAGAAA
AGCAGCTTCCATGATGAATCTGGAAAATATTTAA
